>Addgene plasmid #118531 | pmRE-Tn5-142 | addgene full sequence | sequence record 366484 | Addgene NGS Result
ATTGGGGATCAATTCCGTTTTCCGCTGCATAACCCTGCTTCGGGGTCATTATAGCGATTTTTTCGGTATA
TCCATCCTTTTTCGCACGATATACAGGATTTTGCCAAAGGGTTCGTGTAGACTTTCCTTGGTGTATCCAA
CGGCGTCAGCCGGGCAGGATAGGTGAAGTAGGCCCACCCGCGAGCGGGTGTTCCTTCTTCACTGTCCCTT
ATTCGCACCTGGCGGTGCTCAACGGGAATCCTGCTCTGCGAGGCTGGCCGGCTACCGCCGGCGTAACAGA
TGAGGGCAAGCGGATGGCTGATGAAACCAAGCCAACCAGGAAGGGCAGCCCACCTATCACGGAATTGATC
CGGCCACGATGCGTCCGGCGTAGAGGATCTGAAGATCAGCAGTTCAACCTGTTGATAGTACGTACTAAGC
TCTCATGTTTCACGTACTAAGCTCTCATGTTTAACGTACTAAGCTCTCATGTTTAACGAACTAAACCCTC
ATGGCTAACGTACTAAGCTCTCATGTTTCACGTACTAAGCTCTCATGTTTGAACAATAAAATTAATATAA
ATCAGCAACTTAAATAGCCTCTAAGGTTTTAAGTTTTATAAGAAAAAAAAGAATATATAAGGCTTTTAAA
GCTTTTAAGGTTTAACGGTTGTGGACAACAAGCCAGGGATGTAACGCACTGAGAAGCCCTTAGAGCCTCT
CAAAGCAATTTTGAGTGACACAGGAACACTTAACGGCTGACATGGGAATTAATTCTGACTCTTATACACA
AGTGCGGCCCTCGAATTGACGCGCTCCACCGCGGTGGCGGCCGCTCTAGAACTAGTGGATCCCCCGGGCT
GCAGGAATTCGATATCCATAAACTGCCAGGAATTGGGGATCGGATTCGAGCTTTAGTACCTAGATTTAGA
TGTCTAAAAAGCGGGGTACCGAGGACGCGTCAATTCTCGAATTGACATAAGCCTGTTCGGTTCGTAAACT
GTAATGCAAGTAGCGTATGCGCTCACGCAACTGGTCCAGAACCTTGACCGAACGCAGCGGTGGTAACGGC
GCAGTGGCGGTTTTCATGGCTTGTTATGACTGTTTTTTTGTACAGTCTATGCCTCGGGCATCCAAGCAGC
AAGCGCGTTACGCCGTGGGTCGATGTTTGATGTTATGGAGCAGCAACGATGTTACGCAGCAGCAACGATG
TTACGCAGCAGGGCAGTCGCCCTAAAACAAAGTTAGGTGGCTCAAGTATGGGCATCATTCGCACATGTAG
GCTCGGCCCTGACCAAGTCAAATCCATGCGGGCTGCTCTTGATCTTTTCGGTCGTGAGTTCGGAGACGTA
GCCACCTACTCCCAACATCAGCCGGACTCCGATTACCTCGGGAACTTGCTCCGTAGTAAGACATTCATCG
CGCTTGCTGCCTTCGACCAAGAAGCGGTTGTTGGCGCTCTCGCGGCTTACGTTCTGCCCAAGTTTGAGCA
GCCGCGTAGTGAGATCTATATCTATGATCTCGCAGTCTCCGGCGAGCACCGGAGGCAGGGCATTGCCACC
GCGCTCATCAATCTCCTCAAGCATGAGGCCAACGCGCTTGGTGCTTATGTGATCTACGTGCAAGCAGATT
ACGGTGACGATCCCGCAGTGGCTCTCTATACAAAGTTGGGCATACGGGAAGAAGTGATGCACTTTGATAT
CGACCCAAGTACCGCCACCTAAAGCTCGCACGCTGCCGCAAGCACTCAGGGCGCAAGGGCTGCTAAAGGA
AGCGGAACACGTAGAAAGCCAGTCCGCAGAAACGGTGCTGACCCCGGATGAATGTCAGCTACTGGGCTAT
CTGGACAAGGGAAAACGCAAGCGCAAAGAGAAAGCAGGTAGCTTGCAGTGGGCTTACATGGCGATAGCTA
GACTGGGCGGTTTTATGGACAGCAAGCGAACCGGAATTGCCAGCTGGGGCGCCCTCTGGTAAGGTTGGGA
AGCCCTGCAAAGTAAACTGGATGGCTTTCTTGCCGCCAAGGATCTGATGGCGCAGGGGATCAAGATCTGA
TCAAGAGACAGGATACTAGTGGAGGAAGAAAAAATGGTGAGCAAGGGCGAGGAGCTGTTCACCGGGGTGG
TGCCCATCCTGGTCGAGCTGGACGGCGACGTAAACGGCCACAAGTTCAGCGTCCGCGGCGAGGGCGAGGG
CGATGCCACCAACGGCAAGCTGACCCTGAAGTTCATCTGCACCACCGGCAAGCTGCCCGTGCCCTGGCCC
ACCCTCGTGACCACCTTCGGCTACGGCGTGGCCTGCTTCAGCCGCTACCCCGACCACATGAAGCAGCACG
ACTTCTTCAAGTCCGCCATGCCCGAAGGCTACGTCCAGGAGCGCACCATCTCTTTCAAGGACGACGGTAC
CTACAAGACCCGCGCCGAGGTGAAGTTCGAGGGCGACACCCTGGTGAACCGCATCGAGCTGAAGGGCATC
GACTTCAAGGAGGACGGCAACATCCTGGGGCACAAGCTGGAGTACAACTTCAACAGCCACTACGTCTATA
TCACGGCCGACAAGCAGAAGAACTGCATCAAGGCTAACTTCAAGATCCGCCACAACGTTGAGGACGGCAG
CGTGCAGCTCGCCGACCACTACCAGCAGAACACCCCCATCGGCGACGGCCCCGTGCTGCTGCCCGACAAC
CACTACCTGAGCCATCAGTCCAAGCTGAGCAAAGACCCCAACGAGAAGCGCGATCACATGGTCCTGCTGG
AGTTCGTGACCGCCGCCGGGATTACACATGGCATGGACGAGCTGTACAAGTAATAATTAGCTGAGCTTGG
ACTCCTGTTGATAGATCCAGTAATGACCTCAGAACTCCATCTGGATTTGTTCAGAACGCTCGGTTGCCGC
CGGGCGTTTTTTATTGGTGAGAATCCAAGCTAGCTTGGCGAGATTTTCAGGAGCTAAGGAAGCTAAAATG
GAGAAAAAAATCACTGGATATACCACCGTTGATATATCCCAATGGCATCGTAAAGAACATTTTGAGGCAT
TTCAGTCAGTTGCTCAATGTACCTATAACCAGACCGTTCAGCTGGATATTACGGCCTTTTTAAAGACCGT
AAAGAAAAATAAGCACAAGTTTTATCCGGCCTTTATTCACATTCTTGCCCGCCTGATGAATGCTCATCCG
GAATTTCGTATGGCAATGAAAGACGGTGAGCTGGTGATATGGGATAGTGTTCACCCTTGTTACACCGTTT
TCCATGAGCAAACTGAAACGTTTTCATCGCTCTGGAGTGAATACCACGACGATTTCCGGCAGTTTCTACA
CATATATTCGCAAGATGTGGCGTGTTACGGTGAAAACCTGGCCTATTTCCCTAAAGGGTTTATTGAGAAT
ATGTTTTTCGTCTCAGCCAATCCCTGGGTGAGTTTCACCAGTTTTGATTTAAACGTGGCCAATATGGACA
ACTTCTTCGCCCCCGTTTTCACCATGGGCAAATATTATACGCAAGGCGACAAGGTGCTGATGCCGCTGGC
GATTCAGGTTCATCATGCCGTTTGTGATGGCTTCCATGTCGGCAGAATGCTTAATGAATTACAACAGTAC
TGCGATGAGTGGCAGGGCGGGGCGTAATTTTTTTAAGGCAGTTATTGGTGCCCTTAAACGCCTGGGGTAA
TGACTCTCTAGCTTGAGGCATCAAATAAAACGAAAGGCTCAGTCGAAAGACTGGGCCTTTCGTTTTATCT
GTTGTTTGTCGGTGAACGCTCTCCTGAGTAGGACAAATCCGCCGCTAGGAGCTTGCGGCCGCCAGGATAT
CGACCCAAGTACCGCCACCTAACAATTCGTTCAAGCCGAGATCGGCTTCCCGGCCGACGCGTCAATTCGA
GCGCGTCAATTCGAGGGCCGCGGCCTAGGCGGCCAGATCTGATCAAGAGACAGTCTAGCTAGAATTAATT
CGAGTCGACCGATCCCGTACACAAGTAGCGTCCTGAACGGAACCTTTCCCGTTTTCCAGGATCTGATCTT
CCATGTGACCTCCTAACATGGTAACGTTCATGATAACTTCTGCTCTTCATCGTGCGGCCGACTGGGCTAA
ATCTGTGTTCTCTTCGGCGGCGCTGGGTGATCCTCGCCGTACTGCCCGCTTGGTTAACGTCGCCGCCCAA
TTGGCAAAATATTCTGGTAAATCAATAACCATCTCATCAGAGGGTAGTGAAGCCATGCAGGAAGGCGCTT
ACCGATTTATCCGCAATCCCAACGTTTCTGCCGAGGCGATCAGAAAGGCTGGCGCCATGCAAACAGTCAA
GTTGGCTCAGGAGTTTCCCGAACTGCTGGCCATTGAGGACACCACCTCTTTGAGTTATCGCCACCAGGTC
GCCGAAGAGCTTGGCAAGCTGGGCTCTATTCAGGATAAATCCCGCGGATGGTGGGTTCACTCCGTTCTCT
TGCTCGAGGCCACCACATTCCGCACCGTAGGATTACTGCATCAGGAGTGGTGGATGCGCCCGGATGACCC
TGCCGATGCGGATGAAAAGGAGAGTGGCAAATGGCTGGCAGCCGCCGCAACTAGCCGGTTACGCATGGGC
AGCATGATGAGCAACGTGATTGCGGTCTGTGACCGCGAAGCCGATATTCATGCTTATCTGCAGGACAAAC
TGGCGCATAACGAGCGCTTCGTGGTGCGCTCCAAGCACCCACGCAAGGACGTAGAGTCTGGGTTGTATCT
GTACGACCATCTGAAGAACCAACCGGAGTTGGGTGGCTATCAGATCAGCATTCCGCAAAAGGGCGTGGTG
GATAAACGCGGTAAACGTAAAAATCGACCAGCCCGCAAGGCGAGCTTGAGCCTGCGCAGTGGGCGCATCA
CGCTAAAACAGGGGAATATCACGCTCAACGCGGTGCTGGCCGAGGAGATTAACCCGCCCAAGGGTGAGAC
CCCGTTGAAATGGTTGTTGCTGACCAGCGAACCGGTCGAGTCGCTAGCCCAAGCCTTGCGCGTCATCGAC
ATTTATACCCATCGCTGGCGGATCGAGGAGTTCCATAAGGCATGGAAAACCGGAGCAGGAGCCGAGAGGC
AACGCATGGAGGAGCCGGATAATCTGGAGCGGATGGTCTCGATCCTCTCGTTTGTTGCGGTCAGGCTGTT
ACAGCTCAGAGAAAGCTTCACGCTGCCGCAAGCACTCAGGGCGCAAGGGCTGCTAAAGGAAGCGGAACAC
GTAGAAAGCCAGTCCGCAGAAACGGTGCTGACCCCGGATGAATGTCAGCTACTGGGCTATCTGGACAAGG
GAAAACGCAAGCGCAAAGAGAAAGCAGGTAGCTTGCAGTGGGCTTACATGGCGATAGCTAGACTGGGCGG
TTTTATGGACAGCAAGCGAACCGGAATTGCCAGCTGGGGCGCCCTCTGGGAAGGTTGGGAAGCCCTGCAA
AGTAAACTGGATGGCTTTCTTGCCGCCAAGGATCTGATGGCGCAGGGGATCAAGATCTGATCGGTCGATC
GAATTAATTCCCAATTCTTGAAGACGAAAGGGCCTCGTGATACGCCTATTTTTATAGGTTAATGTCATGA
TAATAATGGTTTCTTAGACGTCAGGTGGCACTTTTCGGGGAAATGTGCGCGGAACCCCTATTTGTTTATT
TTTCTAAATACATTCAAATATGTATCCGCTCATGAGACAATAACCCTGATAAATGCTTCAATAATATTGA
AAAAGGAAGAGTATGAGTATTCAACATTTCCGTGTCGCCCTTATTCCCTTTTTTGCGGCATTTTGCCTTC
CTGTTTTTGCTCACCCAGAAACGCTGGTGAAAGTAAAAGATGCTGAAGATCAGTTGGGTGCACGAGTGGG
TTACATCGAACTGGATCTCAACAGCGGTAAGATCCTTGAGAGTTTTCGCCCCGAAGAACGTTTTCCAATG
ATGAGCACTTTTAAAGTTCTGCTATGTGGCGCGGTATTATCCCGTATTGACGCCGGGCAAGAGCAACTCG
GTCGCCGCATACACTATTCTCAGAATGACTTGGTTGAGTACTCACCAGTCACAGAAAAGCATCTTACGGA
TGGCATGACAGTAAGAGAATTATGCAGTGCTGCCATAACCATGAGTGATAACACTGCGGCCAACTTACTT
CTGACAACGATCGGAGGACCGAAGGAGCTAACCGCTTTTTTGCACAACATGGGGGATCATGTAACTCGCC
TTGATCGTTGGGAACCGGAGCTGAATGAAGCCATACCAAACGACGAGCGTGACACCACGATGCCTGTAGC
AATGGCAACAACGTTGCGCAAACTATTAACTGGCGAACTACTTACTCTAGCTTCCCGGCAACAATTAATA
GACTGGATGGAGGCGGATAAAGTTGCAGGACCACTTCTGCGCTCGGCCCTTCCGGCTGGCTGGTTTATTG
CTGATAAATCTGGAGCCGGTGAGCGTGGGTCTCGCGGTATCATTGCAGCACTGGGGCCAGATGGTAAGCC
CTCCCGTATCGTAGTTATCTACACGACGGGGAGTCAGGCAACTATGGATGAACGAAATAGACAGATCGCT
GAGATAGGTGCCTCACTGATTAAGCATTGGTAACTGTCAGACCAAGTTTACTCATATATACTTTAGATTG
ATTTAAAACTTCATTTTTAATTTAAAAGGATCTAGGTGAAGATCCGGGGA
Features (pLannotate 1.2.2; 15 found; start..end, strand, type, name):
    152..261     +  oriT           oriT: incP origin of transfer
    294..339     +  CDS            traJ (fragment): oriT-recognizing protein; traJ
    410..742     +  rep_origin     R6K γ ori (fragment): γ replication origin from E. coli plasmid R6K; requires the R6K initiator protein pi for replication
    793..856     +  misc_feature   MCS (fragment): pBluescript multiple cloning site
    952..980     +  promoter       Pc promoter: intI1 (promoter lies within the coding sequence); class 1 integron promoter
   1169..1702    +  CDS            GmR: gentamycin acetyltransferase; aacC1; confers resistance to gentamycin
   2064..2783    +  CDS            mClover3: bright green-yellow fluorescent protein derived from mClover2, with improved photostability (Bajar et al., 2003) mammalian codon-optimized
   2800..2894    +  terminator     lambda t0 terminator: transcription terminator from phage lambda
   2909..2937    +  promoter       cat promoter (fragment): promoter of the E. coli cat gene encoding chloramphenicol acetyltransferase
   2938..3594    +  CDS            cat: CAT_ECOLX - Experimental evidence at protein level: Swiss-Prot protein existence level 1. This enzyme is an effector of chloramphenicol resistance in bacteria. From Escherichia coli. This protein is used as a marker in many commonly used cloning vectors, such as pACYC184.
   3662..3748    +  terminator     rrnB T1 terminator: Escherichia coli rrnB; transcription terminator T1 from the E. coli rrnB gene
   3776..3802    +  CDS            GmR (fragment): gentamycin acetyltransferase; aacC1; confers resistance to gentamycin
   4020..5447    +  CDS            tnpA: TN5P_ECOLX - Also known as tnp. Experimental evidence at protein level: Swiss-Prot protein existence level 1. Mediates transposition of transposon Tn5 by a 'cut and paste' mechanism. First, the monomeric transposase binds the 19 bp inverted DNA repeats flanking the transposon. Then, dimerization of the DNA- bound transposase creates a synaptic DNA complex. After nicking of the first DNA strand, excision of the transposon proceeds through a series of intermediates. The transposase then mediates the insertion of the transposon at a new site by strand transfer. The activity of the wild- type tran
   5578..5682    +  promoter       AmpR promoter: bla
   5683..6543    +  CDS            AmpR: β-lactamase; bla; confers resistance to ampicillin, carbenicillin, and related antibiotics
