[The description below was written by a language model from this plasmid's Addgene catalogue record and pLannotate feature annotations shown in this document.]
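Description:
pmRE-Tn5-142 is a miniTn5 suicide delivery plasmid built on the pAG408 backbone, designed to insert a constitutively expressed fluorescent protein gene into the chromosomes of diverse bacteria. It replicates from an R6K γ origin, which depends on the pi initiator protein. It is therefore maintained in a pir-expressing host such as E. coli S17-1 λ pir and cannot persist in recipients lacking pi. An incP oriT, with an adjacent traJ fragment, allows conjugative mobilisation from the donor strain into target bacteria. The backbone carries AmpR (β-lactamase) under its own promoter for selection in E. coli, along with the Tn5 transposase gene tnpA. In this type of vector, tnpA normally lies outside the mobile element, so insertions are stable once the plasmid is lost. The transposon end repeats themselves are not annotated in the feature table, so the exact boundaries of the transposed segment cannot be read from it.

The payload region contains a gentamicin acetyltransferase gene (aacC1) downstream of a class 1 integron Pc promoter. This is followed by the synthetic mClover3 coding sequence, a bright, photostable green-yellow fluorescent protein derived from pNCS-mClover3, and ends with a lambda t0 terminator. Next comes a chloramphenicol acetyltransferase (cat) cassette with a fragment of its native promoter and an rrnB T1 terminator. The record describes mClover3 expression as constitutive, but the feature table does not annotate a dedicated promoter immediately upstream of it. Gentamicin and chloramphenicol are the listed selectable markers for recovering transposon recipients. The plasmid belongs to a broad-host-range toolbox for fluorescently tagging bacteria, for instance to distinguish strains by colour in mixed populations.
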