Addgene plasmid #118531: pmRE-Tn5-142
Purpose: miniTn5 plasmid to deliver constitutively expressed fluorescent protein genes in bacteria
Depositing lab: Mitja Remus-Emsermann. Depositing organization: University of Canterbury. Publication: Chromatic Bacteria - A Broad Host-Range Plasmid and Chromosomal Insertion Toolbox for Fluorescent Protein Expression in Bacteria. Schlechter RO, Jun H, Bernach M, Oso S, Boyd E, Munoz-Lintz DA, Dobson RCJ, Remus DM, Remus-Emsermann MNP. Front Microbiol. 2018 Dec 12;9:3052. doi: 10.3389/fmicb.2018.03052. eCollection 2018. PubMed 30631309.
Backbone
  Vector backbone: pAG408
  Vector type: Bacterial Expression ; miniTn5 delivery vector
  Selectable markers: Gentamicin ; Chloramphenicol/
Growth in bacteria
  Bacterial resistance: Ampicillin, 100 μg/mL
  Growth temperature: 37°C
  Growth strain: E. coli S17-1 lambda pir
  Copy number: High Copy
Gene/Insert
  Gene/Insert name: mClover3
  Species: Synthetic
  Cloning method: Gibson Cloning
Resource information
  A portion of this plasmid was derived from a plasmid made by: pNCSmClover3
Terms and licenses: Academic/Nonprofit Terms; Industry Terms: Not Available to Industry
Depositor comments: Please visit https://www.biorxiv.org/content/early/2018/09/07/402172 for bioRxiv preprint.
How to cite: pmRE-Tn5-142 was a gift from Mitja Remus-Emsermann (Addgene plasmid # 118531 ; http://n2t.net/addgene:118531 ; RRID:Addgene_118531)
